Addgene plasmid #17741: pENTR4-GST 6P-1 (w487-1)
Purpose: (Empty Backbone) Gateway entry vector for N-term GST fusion, frame 6P-1
Depositing lab: Eric Campeau & Paul Kaufman. Depositing organization: University of Massachusetts, Worcester. Publication: A versatile viral system for expression and depletion of proteins in mammalian cells. Campeau E, Ruhl VE, Rodier F, Smith CL, Rahmberg BL, Fuss JO, Campisi J, Yaswen P, Cooper PK, Kaufman PD.. PLoS One. 2009 Aug 6;4(8):e6529. 10.1371/journal.pone.0006529 PubMed 19657394.
Backbone
  Vector backbone: pENTR4
  Backbone manufacturer: Invitrogen
  Backbone size (bp): 2984
  Vector type: Entry vector
Growth in bacteria
  Bacterial resistance: Kanamycin, 50 μg/mL
  Growth temperature: 37°C
  Growth strain: DH5alpha
  Growth instructions: TOP10F', 37oC
  Copy number: High Copy
Gene/Insert
  Gene/Insert name: None
  Tag / fusion protein: GST (N terminal on backbone)
  Cloning method: Restriction Enzyme
  Sequencing primers: 5′ ENTRforw; 3′ ENTRrev
Resource information
  A portion of this plasmid was derived from a plasmid made by: GST gene derived from pGEX6P-1 plasmid (Pharmacia)
Terms and licenses: Academic/Nonprofit Terms; Industry Terms: Not Available to Industry
How to cite: pENTR4-GST 6P-1 (w487-1) was a gift from Eric Campeau & Paul Kaufman (Addgene plasmid # 17741 ; http://n2t.net/addgene:17741 ; RRID:Addgene_17741)
