[The description below was written by a language model from this plasmid's Addgene catalogue record and pLannotate feature annotations shown in this document.]
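Description:
pENTR4-GST 6P-1 (w487-1) is an empty Gateway entry vector built on the Invitrogen pENTR4 backbone, designed so that a gene of interest can be cloned in frame behind an N-terminal glutathione S-transferase (GST) tag and then moved into destination vectors by recombination. The full 2,984 bp sequence is propagated in E. coli from a high-copy ColE1/pUC-type origin and selected with kanamycin through the aph(3')-Ia (KanR) gene. A short fragment annotated as RSF ori appears at the start of the sequence, but it is only a 46 bp match and the complete pUC-type origin is the evident functional replicon. The rrnB T1 and T2 transcription terminators sit upstream of the cloning region, where they insulate the cassette from read-through transcription originating in the backbone.

The payload lies between attL1 and attL2, the sites recognised in the Gateway LR reaction. Immediately downstream of attL1 is the Schistosoma japonicum GST coding sequence, taken from the pGEX-6P-1 plasmid. A short interval of under 100 bp separates the end of GST from attL2, and it is presumably where inserts are introduced by restriction cloning. The "6P-1" in the name denotes the reading frame, corresponding to that of the parental pGEX vector. The table annotates no protease site or individual restriction sites in this interval. No promoter is annotated within the att-flanked cassette, as expected for an entry clone: expression depends on the destination vector that receives the GST-fusion cassette after LR recombination. The associated publication describes a viral vector system for expressing and depleting proteins in mammalian cells, which suggests this plasmid serves as a shuttle for building GST-tagged constructs for that system.
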