Features (pLannotate 1.2.2; 8 found; start..end, strand, type, name):
      1..46      +  rep_origin     RSF ori (fragment): Plasmids containing the RSF 1030 origin of replication can be propagated in E. coli cells that contain additional plasmids with compatible origins.
    106..149     -  terminator     rrnB T1 terminator: Escherichia coli rrnB; transcription terminator T1 from the E. coli rrnB gene
    281..308     +  terminator     rrnB T2 terminator: transcription terminator T2 from the E. coli rrnB gene
    358..457     +  protein_bind   attL1: mutant version of attL; recombination site for the Gateway® LR reaction LR Clonase™
    475..1128    +  CDS            GST26_SCHJA: Experimental evidence at protein level: Swiss-Prot protein existence level 1. GST isoenzymes appear to play a central role in the parasite detoxification system. Other functions are also suspected including a role in increasing the solubility of haematin in the parasite gut. From Schistosoma japonicum (Blood fluke).
   1214..1313    -  protein_bind   attL2: mutant version of attL; recombination site for the Gateway® LR reaction LR Clonase™
   1436..2245    +  CDS            KanR: aminoglycoside phosphotransferase; aph(3')-Ia; confers resistance to kanamycin in bacteria or G418 (Geneticin®) in eukaryotes
   2335..2923    +  rep_origin     ori: high-copy-number ColE1/pMB1/pBR322/pUC origin of replication
>Addgene plasmid #17741 | pENTR4-GST 6P-1 (w487-1) | depositor full sequence | sequence record 8722 | Author sequence
CTTTCCTGCGTTATCCCCTGATTCTGTGGATAACCGTATTACCGCTAGCATGGATCTCGGGGACGTCTAA
CTACTAAGCGAGAGTAGGGAACTGCCAGGCATCAAATAAAACGAAAGGCTCAGTCGGAAGACTGGGCCTT
TCGTTTTATCTGTTGTTTGTCGGTGAACGCTCTCCTGAGTAGGACAAATCCGCCGGGAGCGGATTTGAAC
GTTGTGAAGCAACGGCCCGGAGGGTGGCGGGCAGGACGCCCGCCATAAACTGCCAGGCATCAAACTAAGC
AGAAGGCCATCCTGACGGATGGCCTTTTTGCGTTTCTACAAACTCTTCCTGTTAGTTAGTTACTTAAGCT
CGGGCCCCAAATAATGATTTTATTTTGACTGATAGTGACCTGTTCGTTGCAACAAATTGATAAGCAATGC
TTTTTTATAATGCCAACTTTGTACAAAAAAGCAGGCTCCACCATGGTAGATCTCATGTCCCCTATACTAG
GTTATTGGAAAATTAAGGGCCTTGTGCAACCCACTCGACTTCTTTTGGAATATCTTGAAGAAAAATATGA
AGAGCATTTGTATGAGCGCGATGAAGGTGATAAATGGCGAAACAAAAAGTTTGAATTGGGTTTGGAGTTT
CCCAATCTTCCTTATTATATTGATGGTGATGTTAAATTAACACAGTCTATGGCCATCATACGTTATATAG
CTGACAAGCACAACATGTTGGGTGGTTGTCCAAAAGAGCGTGCAGAGATTTCAATGCTTGAAGGAGCGGT
TTTGGATATTAGATACGGTGTTTCGAGAATTGCATATAGTAAAGACTTTGAAACTCTCAAAGTTGATTTT
CTTAGCAAGCTACCTGAAATGCTGAAAATGTTCGAAGATCGTTTATGTCATAAAACATATTTAAATGGTG
ATCATGTAACCCATCCTGACTTCATGTTGTATGACGCTCTTGATGTTGTTTTATACATGGACCCAATGTG
CCTGGATGCGTTCCCAAAATTAGTTTGTTTTAAAAAACGTATTGAAGCTATCCCACAAATTGATAAGTAC
TTGAAATCCAGCAAGTATATAGCATGGCCTTTGCAGGGCTGGCAAGCCACGTTTGGTGGTGGCGACCATC
CTCCAAAATCGGATCTGGAAGTTCTGTTCCAGGGGCCCCTGGGATCCCCGGAATTCCCGGGTCGACTCGA
GCGGCCGCACTCGAGATATCTAGACCCAGCTTTCTTGTACAAAGTTGGCATTATAAGAAAGCATTGCTTA
TCAATTTGTTGCAACGAACAGGTCACTATCAGTCAAAATAAAATCATTATTTGCCATCCAGCTGCAGCTC
TGGCCCGTGTCTCAAAATCTCTGATGTTACATTGCACAAGATAAAAATATATCATCATGAACAATAAAAC
TGTCTGCTTACATAAACAGTAATACAAGGGGTGTTATGAGCCATATTCAACGGGAAACGTCGAGGCCGCG
ATTAAATTCCAACATGGATGCTGATTTATATGGGTATAAATGGGCTCGCGATAATGTCGGGCAATCAGGT
GCGACAATCTATCGCTTGTATGGGAAGCCCGATGCGCCAGAGTTGTTTCTGAAACATGGCAAAGGTAGCG
TTGCCAATGATGTTACAGATGAGATGGTCAGACTAAACTGGCTGACGGAATTTATGCCTCTTCCGACCAT
CAAGCATTTTATCCGTACTCCTGGTGATGCATGGTTACTCACCACTGCGATCCCCGGAAAAACAGCATTC
CAGGTATTAGAAGAATATCCTGATTCAGGTGAAAATATTGTTGATGCGCTGGCAGTGTTCCTGCGCCGGT
TGCATTCGATTCCTGTTTGTAATTGTCCTTTTAACAGCGATCGCGTATTTCGTCTCGCTCAGGCGCAATC
ACGAATGAATAACGGTTTGGTTGATGCGAGTGATTTTGATGACGAGCGTAATGGCTGGCCTGTTGAACAA
GTCTGGAAAGAAATGCATAAACTTTTGCCATTCTCACCGGATTCAGTCGTCACTCATGGTGATTTCTCAC
TTGATAACCTTATTTTTGACGAGGGGAAATTAATAGGTTGTATTGATGTTGGACGAGTCGGAATCGCAGA
CCGATACCAGGATCTTGCCATCCTATGGAACTGCCTCGGTGAGTTTTCTCCTTCATTACAGAAACGGCTT
TTTCAAAAATATGGTATTGATAATCCTGATATGAATAAATTGCAGTTTCATTTGATGCTCGATGAGTTTT
TCTAATCAGAATTGGTTAATTGGTTGTAACATTATTCAGATTGGGCCCCGTTCCACTGAGCGTCAGACCC
CGTAGAAAAGATCAAAGGATCTTCTTGAGATCCTTTTTTTCTGCGCGTAATCTGCTGCTTGCAAACAAAA
AAACCACCGCTACCAGCGGTGGTTTGTTTGCCGGATCAAGAGCTACCAACTCTTTTTCCGAAGGTAACTG
GCTTCAGCAGAGCGCAGATACCAAATACTGTTCTTCTAGTGTAGCCGTAGTTAGGCCACCACTTCAAGAA
CTCTGTAGCACCGCCTACATACCTCGCTCTGCTAATCCTGTTACCAGTGGCTGCTGCCAGTGGCGATAAG
TCGTGTCTTACCGGGTTGGACTCAAGACGATAGTTACCGGATAAGGCGCAGCGGTCGGGCTGAACGGGGG
GTTCGTGCACACAGCCCAGCTTGGAGCGAACGACCTACACCGAACTGAGATACCTACAGCGTGAGCTATG
AGAAAGCGCCACGCTTCCCGAAGGGAGAAAGGCGGACAGGTATCCGGTAAGCGGCAGGGTCGGAACAGGA
GAGCGCACGAGGGAGCTTCCAGGGGGAAACGCCTGGTATCTTTATAGTCCTGTCGGGTTTCGCCACCTCT
GACTTGAGCGTCGATTTTTGTGATGCTCGTCAGGGGGGCGGAGCCTATGGAAAAACGCCAGCAACGCGGC
CTTTTTACGGTTCCTGGCCTTTTGCTGGCCTTTTGCTCACATGT
