>Addgene plasmid #17741 | pENTR4-GST 6P-1 (w487-1) | addgene partial sequence | sequence record 25951 | 17741 with pGEX-5
CCCAACGGACTGGAGTTCTGTTCCAGGGGCCCCTGGGATCCCCGGAATTCCCGGGTCGACTCGAGCGGCC
GCACTCGAGATATCTAGACCCAGCTTTCTTGTACAAAGTTGGCATTATAAGAAAGCATTGCTTATCAATT
TGTTGCAACGAACAGGTCACTATCAGTCAAAATAAAATCATTATTTGCCATCCAGCTGCAGCTCTGGCCC
GTGTCTCAAAATCTCTGATGTTACATTGCACAAGATAAAAATATATCATCATGAACAATAAAACTGTCTG
CTTACATAAACAGTAATACAAGGGGTGTTATGAGCCATATTCAACGGGAAACGTCGAGGCCGCGATTAAA
TTCCAACATGGATGCTGATTTATATGGGTATAAATGGGCTCGCGATAATGTCGGGCAATCAGGTGCGACA
ATCTATCGCTTGTATGGGAAGCCCGATGCGCCAGAGTTGTTTCTGAAACATGGCAAAGGTAGCGTTGCCA
ATGATGTTACAGATGAGATGGTCAGACTAAACTGGCTGACGGAATTTATGCCTCTTCCGACCATCAAGCA
TTTTATCCGTACTCCTGGTGATGCATGGTTACTCACCACTGCGATCCCCGGAAAAACAGCATTCCAGGTA
TTAGAAGAATATCCTGATTCAGGTGAAAATATTGTTGATGCGCTGGCAGTGTTCCTGCGCCGGTTGCATT
CGATTCCTGTTTGTAATTGTCCTTTTAACAGCGATCGCGGTATTTTCTCTC
